Addgene plasmid #13502: pGEX4T1-Smurf1 wt
Depositing lab: Jeff Wrana. Depositing organization: Sinai Health System. Publication: A SMAD ubiquitin ligase targets the BMP pathway and affects embryonic pattern formation. Zhu H, Kavsak P, Abdollah S, Wrana JL, Thomsen GH. Nature. 1999 Aug 12. 400(6745):687-93. 10.1038/23293 PubMed 10458166.
Backbone
  Vector backbone: pGEX-4T1
  Backbone size w/o insert (bp): 4900
  Vector type: Bacterial Expression
Growth in bacteria
  Bacterial resistance: Ampicillin, 100 μg/mL
  Growth temperature: 37°C
  Growth strain: DH5alpha
  Copy number: High Copy
Gene/Insert
  Gene/Insert name: SMURF1
  Species: H. sapiens (human)
  Insert size (bp): 2100
  GenBank ID: NM_020429
  Entrez Gene: SMURF1
  Tag / fusion protein: GST (N terminal on backbone)
  Cloning method: Restriction Enzyme; 5′ cloning site SalI (not destroyed); 3′ cloning site XbaI (not destroyed)
  Sequencing primers: 5′ pGEX 5'
Terms and licenses: Academic/Nonprofit Terms; Industry Terms
Depositor comments: Vector has TEV site. A human Smurf1 cDNA encoding all but the first eight amino acids was identified in the expressed-sequence-tag database (AA292123), and full-length hSmurf1 was reconstituted using a fragment of XSmurf1 cDNA encoding the first eight amino acids.
How to cite: pGEX4T1-Smurf1 wt was a gift from Jeff Wrana (Addgene plasmid # 13502 ; http://n2t.net/addgene:13502 ; RRID:Addgene_13502)
