[The description below was written by a language model from this plasmid's Addgene catalogue record and pLannotate feature annotations shown in this document.]
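Description:
pGEX4T1-Smurf1 wt is a bacterial expression plasmid built on the pGEX-4T1 backbone for producing wild-type human SMURF1 as an N-terminal glutathione S-transferase (GST) fusion in E. coli. It is maintained through a high-copy ColE1/pMB1-type origin and selected with ampicillin via the β-lactamase (AmpR) gene. The sequenced record is about 7.4 kb, consistent with a roughly 4.9 kb backbone carrying an insert of just over 2 kb.

Expression is driven by the strong hybrid tac promoter, followed by a lac operator. The plasmid also carries its own lacI gene, so transcription is held off by lac repressor until it is relieved with IPTG. The open reading frame begins with Schistosoma japonicum GST, continues through a TEV protease recognition site (noted by the depositor and confirmed in the annotation), and then runs into the SMURF1 coding sequence, which was cloned between SalI and XbaI sites. The TEV site allows the GST moiety to be cleaved off after glutathione-affinity purification. The automated annotation labels the insert by its closest match, mouse Smurf1, but the catalogue entry records it as human. According to the depositor, the human cDNA recovered from an EST lacked the first eight codons, and the full-length protein was reconstituted with a Xenopus Smurf1 fragment encoding those residues. The remaining annotated elements, including a lacZα fragment, partial rop and bom sequences, and a 5S rRNA fragment, are backbone remnants.

SMURF1 is an E3 ubiquitin ligase that negatively regulates BMP signalling by targeting SMAD1 and SMAD5 for degradation. The record does not state a specific application, but a construct of this kind is typically a source of recombinant GST-SMURF1 for pull-down, binding and in vitro ubiquitination assays.
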