Features (pLannotate 1.2.2; 19 found; start..end, strand, type, name):
     81..109     +  promoter       tac promoter: strong E. coli promoter; hybrid between the trp and lac UV5 promoters
    117..133     +  protein_bind   lac operator: The lac repressor binds to the lac operator to inhibit transcription in E. coli. This inhibition can be relieved by adding lactose or isopropyl-β-D-thiogalactopyranoside (IPTG). lac repressor encoded by lacI
    156..809     +  CDS            GST26_SCHJA: Experimental evidence at protein level: Swiss-Prot protein existence level 1. GST isoenzymes appear to play a central role in the parasite detoxification system. Other functions are also suspected including a role in increasing the solubility of haematin in the parasite gut. From Schistosoma japonicum (Blood fluke).
    855..875     +  CDS            TEV site: tobacco etch virus (TEV) protease recognition and cleavage site
    912..3101    +  CDS            Smurf1: SMUF1_MOUSE - Experimental evidence at protein level: Swiss-Prot protein existence level 1. E3 ubiquitin-protein ligase that acts as a negative regulator of BMP signaling pathway (By similarity). Mediates ubiquitination and degradation of SMAD1 and SMAD5, 2 receptor-regulated SMADs specific for the BMP pathway (By similarity). Promotes ubiquitination and subsequent proteasomal degradation of TRAF family members and RHOA (By similarity). Promotes ubiquitination and subsequent proteasomal degradation of MAVS (PubMed:23087404). Plays a role in dendrite formation by melanocytes (By similarity). Fr
   3227..3324    +  ncRNA          5S rRNA (fragment): Accession: RF00001 - 5S ribosomal RNA
   3329..3368    +  CDS            rop (fragment): Rop protein, which maintains plasmids at low copy number; rop
   3470..3510    +  misc_feature   bom (fragment): basis of mobility region from pBR322
   3615..3719    +  promoter       AmpR promoter: bla
   3720..4580    +  CDS            AmpR: β-lactamase; bla; confers resistance to ampicillin, carbenicillin, and related antibiotics
   4751..5339    +  rep_origin     ori: high-copy-number ColE1/pMB1/pBR322/pUC origin of replication
   5525..5576    -  misc_feature   bom (fragment): basis of mobility region from pBR322
   5583..5660    +  promoter       lacI promoter: lacI
   5661..6743    +  CDS            lacI: lac repressor; lacI; The lac repressor binds to the lac operator to inhibit transcription in E. coli. This inhibition can be relieved by adding lactose or isopropyl-β-D-thiogalactopyranoside (IPTG).
   6756..6777    +  protein_bind   CAP binding site: CAP binding activates transcription in the presence of cAMP. E. coli catabolite activator protein
   6792..6822    +  promoter       lac promoter: promoter for the E. coli lac operon
   6830..6846    +  protein_bind   lac operator: The lac repressor binds to the lac operator to inhibit transcription in E. coli. This inhibition can be relieved by adding lactose or isopropyl-β-D-thiogalactopyranoside (IPTG). lac repressor encoded by lacI
   6866..7039    +  CDS            lacZα: LacZα fragment of β-galactosidase; lacZ fragment
   7303..5       -  CDS            yciV (fragment) (across the origin): RNAAM_ECOLI - Also known as trpH From Escherichia coli (strain K12).
>Addgene plasmid #13502 | pGEX4T1-Smurf1 wt | addgene full sequence | sequence record 459868 | Addgene NGS Result
CTCAAGGCGCACTCCCGTTCTGGATAATGTTTTTTGCGCCGACATCATAACGGTTCTGGCAAATATTCTG
AAATGAGCTGTTGACAATTAATCATCGGCTCGTATAATGTGTGGAATTGTGAGCGGATAACAATTTCACA
CAGGAAACAGTATTCATGTCCCCTATACTAGGTTATTGGAAAATTAAGGGCCTTGTGCAACCCACTCGAC
TTCTTTTGGAATATCTTGAAGAAAAATATGAAGAGCATTTGTATGAGCGCGATGAAGGTGATAAATGGCG
AAACAAAAAGTTTGAATTGGGTTTGGAGTTTCCCAATCTTCCTTATTATATTGATGGTGATGTTAAATTA
ACACAGTCTATGGCCATCATACGTTATATAGCTGACAAGCACAACATGTTGGGTGGTTGTCCAAAAGAGC
GTGCAGAGATTTCAATGCTTGAAGGAGCGGTTTTGGATATTAGATACGGTGTTTCGAGAATTGCATATAG
TAAAGACTTTGAAACTCTCAAAGTTGATTTTCTTAGCAAGCTACCTGAAATGCTGAAAATGTTCGAAGAT
CGTTTATGTCATAAAACATATTTAAATGGTGATCATGTAACCCATCCTGACTTCATGTTGTATGACGCTC
TTGATGTTGTTTTATACATGGACCCAATGTGCCTGGATGCGTTCCCAAAATTAGTTTGTTTTAAAAAACG
TATTGAAGCTATCCCACAAATTGATAAGTACTTGAAATCCAGCAAGTATATAGCATGGCCTTTGCAGGGC
TGGCAAGCCACGTTTGGTGGTGGCGACCATCCTCCAAAATCGGATCTGGTTCCGCGTGGATCGGATTACG
ATATCCCAACGACCGAAAACCTGTATTTTCAGGGCGCCATGGATCCGGAATTCAAAGGCCTACGTCGACA
AAGCAACGTGGTGACACGGAGAGGAGGCTCCAGCATCAAGATCCGTCTGACAGTGTTATGTGCCAAGAAC
CTTGCAAAGAAAGACTTCTTCAGGCTCCCTGACCCTTTTGCAAAGATTGTCGTGGATGGGTCTGGGCAGT
GCCACTCAACCGACACTGTGAAAAACACATTGGACCCAAAGTGGAACCAGCACTATGATCTATATGTTGG
GAAAACGGATTCGATAACCATTAGCGTGTGGAACCATAAGAAAATTCACAAGAAACAGGGAGCTGGCTTC
CTGGGCTGTGTGCGGCTGCTCTCCAATGCCATCAGCAGATTAAAAGATACCGGATACCAGCGTTTGGATC
TATGCAAACTAAACCCCTCAGATACTGATGCAGTTCGTGGCCAGATAGTGGTCAGTTTACAGACACGAGA
CAGAATAGGAACCGGCGGCTCGGTGGTGGACTGCAGAGGACTGTTAGAAAATGAAGGAACGGTGTATGAA
GACTCCGGGCCTGGGAGGCCGCTCAGCTGCTTCATGGAGGAACCAGCCCCTTACACAGATAGCACCGGTG
CTGCTGCTGGAGGAGGGAATTGCAGGTTCGTGGAGTCCCCAAGTCAAGATCAAAGACTTCAGGCACAGCG
GCTTCGAAACCCTGATGTGCGAGGTTCACTACAGACGCCCCAGAACCGACCACACGGCCACCAGTCCCCG
GAACTGCCCGAAGGCTACGAACAAAGAACAACAGTCCAGGGCCAAGTTTACTTTTTGCATACACAGACTG
GAGTTAGCACGTGGCACGACCCCAGGATACCAAGAGACCTTAACAGTGTGAACTGTGATGAACTTGGACC
ACTGCCGCCAGGCTGGGAAGTCAGAAGTACAGTTTCTGGGAGGATATATTTTGTAGATCATAATAACCGA
ACAACCCAGTTTACAGACCCAAGGTTACACCACATCATGAATCACCAGTGCCAACTCAAGGAGCCCAGCC
AGCCGCTGCCACTGCCCAGTGAGGGCTCTCTGGAGGACGAGGAGCTTCCTGCCCAGAGATACGAAAGAGA
TCTAGTCCAGAAGCTGAAAGTCCTCAGACACGAACTGTCGCTTCAGCAGCCCCAAGCTGGTCATTGCCGC
ATCGAAGTGTCCAGAGAAGAAATCTTTGAGGAGTCTTACCGCCAGATAATGAAGATGCGACCGAAAGACT
TGAAAAAACGGCTGATGGTGAAATTCCGTGGGGAAGAAGGTTTGGATTACGGTGGTGTGGCCAGGGAGTG
GCTTTACTTGCTGTGCCATGAAATGCTGAATCCTTATTACGGGCTCTTCCAGTATTCTACGGACAATATT
TACATGTTGCAAATAAATCCGGATTCTTCAATCAACCCCGACCACTTGTCTTATTTCCACTTTGTGGGGC
GGATCATGGGGCTGGCTGTGTTCCATGGACACTACATCAACGGGGGCTTCACAGTGCCCTTCTACAAGCA
GCTGCTGGGGAAGCCCATCCAGCTCTCAGATCTGGAATCTGTGGACCCAGAGCTGCATAAGAGCTTGGTG
TGGATCCTAGAGAACGACATCACGCCTGTACTGGACCACACCTTCTGCGTGGAACACAACGCCTTCGGGC
GGATCCTGCAGCATGAACTGAAACCCAATGGCAGAAATGTGCCAGTCACAGAGGAGAATAAGAAAGAATA
CGTCCGGTTGTATGTAAACTGGAGGTTTATGAGAGGAATCGAAGCCCAGTTCTTAGCTCTGCAGAAGGGG
TTCAATGAGCTCATCCCTCAACATCTGCTGAAGCCTTTTGACCAGAAGGAACTGGAGCTGATCATAGGCG
GCCTGGATAAAATAGACTTGAACGACTGGAAGTCGAACACGCGGCTGAAGCACTGTGTGGCCGACAGCAA
CATCGTGCGGTGGTTCTGGCAAGCGGTGGAGACGTTCGATGAAGAAAGGAGGGCCAGGCTCCTGCAGTTT
GTGACTGGGTCCACGCGAGTCCCGCTCCAAGGCTTCAAGGCTTTGCAAGGTTCTACAGGCGCGGCAGGGC
CCCGGCTGTTCACCATCCACCTGATAGACGCGAACACAGACAACCTTCCGAAGGCCCATACCTGCTTTAA
CCGGATCGACATTCCACCATATGAGTCCTATGAGAAGCTCTACGAGAAGCTGCTGACAGCCGTGGAGGAG
ACCTGCGGGTTTGCTGTGGAGTAATCTAGAGCCTGCAGTCTCGAGGCATGCGGTACCAAGCTTGGCTGTT
TTGGCGGATGAGAGAAGATTTTCAGCCTGATACAGATTAAATCAGAACGCAGAAGCGGTCTGATAAAACA
GAATTTGCCTGGCGGCAGTAGCGCGGTGGTCCCACCTGACCCCATGCCGAACTCAGAAGTGAAACGCCGT
AGCGCCGATGGTACAATTCATCGTGACTGACTGACGATCTGCCTCGCGCGTTTCGGTGATGACGGTGAAA
ACCTCTGACACATGCAGCTCCCGGAGACGGTCACAGCTTGTCTGTAAGCGGATGCCGGGAGCAGACAAGC
CCGTCAGGGCGCGTCAGCGGGTGTTGGCGGGTGTCGGGGCGCAGCCATGACCCAGTCACGTAGCGATAGC
GGAGTGTATAATTCTTGAAGACGAAAGGGCCTCGTGATACGCCTATTTTTATAGGTTAATGTCATGATAA
TAATGGTTTCTTAGACGTCAGGTGGCACTTTTCGGGGAAATGTGCGCGGAACCCCTATTTGTTTATTTTT
CTAAATACATTCAAATATGTATCCGCTCATGAGACAATAACCCTGATAAATGCTTCAATAATATTGAAAA
AGGAAGAGTATGAGTATTCAACATTTCCGTGTCGCCCTTATTCCCTTTTTTGCGGCATTTTGCCTTCCTG
TTTTTGCTCACCCAGAAACGCTGGTGAAAGTAAAAGATGCTGAAGATCAGTTGGGTGCACGAGTGGGTTA
CATCGAACTGGATCTCAACAGCGGTAAGATCCTTGAGAGTTTTCGCCCCGAAGAACGTTTTCCAATGATG
AGCACTTTTAAAGTTCTGCTATGTGGCGCGGTATTATCCCGTGTTGACGCCGGGCAAGAGCAACTCGGTC
GCCGCATACACTATTCTCAGAATGACTTGGTTGAGTACTCACCAGTCACAGAAAAGCATCTTACGGATGG
CATGACAGTAAGAGAATTATGCAGTGCTGCCATAACCATGAGTGATAACACTGCGGCCAACTTACTTCTG
ACAACGATCGGAGGACCGAAGGAGCTAACCGCTTTTTTGCACAACATGGGGGATCATGTAACTCGCCTTG
ATCGTTGGGAACCGGAGCTGAATGAAGCCATACCAAACGACGAGCGTGACACCACGATGCCTGCAGCAAT
GGCAACAACGTTGCGCAAACTATTAACTGGCGAACTACTTACTCTAGCTTCCCGGCAACAATTAATAGAC
TGGATGGAGGCGGATAAAGTTGCAGGACCACTTCTGCGCTCGGCCCTTCCGGCTGGCTGGTTTATTGCTG
ATAAATCTGGAGCCGGTGAGCGTGGGTCTCGCGGTATCATTGCAGCACTGGGGCCAGATGGTAAGCCCTC
CCGTATCGTAGTTATCTACACGACGGGGAGTCAGGCAACTATGGATGAACGAAATAGACAGATCGCTGAG
ATAGGTGCCTCACTGATTAAGCATTGGTAACTGTCAGACCAAGTTTACTCATATATACTTTAGATTGATT
TAAAACTTCATTTTTAATTTAAAAGGATCTAGGTGAAGATCCTTTTTGATAATCTCATGACCAAAATCCC
TTAACGTGAGTTTTCGTTCCACTGAGCGTCAGACCCCGTAGAAAAGATCAAAGGATCTTCTTGAGATCCT
TTTTTTCTGCGCGTAATCTGCTGCTTGCAAACAAAAAAACCACCGCTACCAGCGGTGGTTTGTTTGCCGG
ATCAAGAGCTACCAACTCTTTTTCCGAAGGTAACTGGCTTCAGCAGAGCGCAGATACCAAATACTGTCCT
TCTAGTGTAGCCGTAGTTAGGCCACCACTTCAAGAACTCTGTAGCACCGCCTACATACCTCGCTCTGCTA
ATCCTGTTACCAGTGGCTGCTGCCAGTGGCGATAAGTCGTGTCTTACCGGGTTGGACTCAAGACGATAGT
TACCGGATAAGGCGCAGCGGTCGGGCTGAACGGGGGGTTCGTGCACACAGCCCAGCTTGGAGCGAACGAC
CTACACCGAACTGAGATACCTACAGCGTGAGCTATGAGAAAGCGCCACGCTTCCCGAAGGGAGAAAGGCG
GACAGGTATCCGGTAAGCGGCAGGGTCGGAACAGGAGAGCGCACGAGGGAGCTTCCAGGGGGAAACGCCT
GGTATCTTTATAGTCCTGTCGGGTTTCGCCACCTCTGACTTGAGCGTCGATTTTTGTGATGCTCGTCAGG
GGGGCGGAGCCTATGGAAAAACGCCAGCAACGCGGCCTTTTTACGGTTCCTGGCCTTTTGCTGGCCTTTT
GCTCACATGTTCTTTCCTGCGTTATCCCCTGATTCTGTGGATAACCGTATTACCGCCTTTGAGTGAGCTG
ATACCGCTCGCCGCAGCCGAACGACCGAGCGCAGCGAGTCAGTGAGCGAGGAAGCGGAAGAGCGCCTGAT
GCGGTATTTTCTCCTTACGCATCTGTGCGGTATTTCACACCGCATAAATTCCGACACCATCGAATGGCGC
AAAACCTTTCGCGGTATGGCATGATAGCGCCCGGAAGAGAGTCAATTCAGGGTGGTGAATGTGAAACCAG
TAACGTTATACGATGTCGCAGAGTATGCCGGTGTCTCTTATCAGACCGTTTCCCGCGTGGTGAACCAGGC
CAGCCACGTTTCTGCGAAAACGCGGGAAAAAGTGGAAGCGGCGATGGCGGAGCTGAATTACATTCCCAAC
CGCGTGGCACAACAACTGGCGGGCAAACAGTCGTTGCTGATTGGCGTTGCCACCTCCAGTCTGGCCCTGC
ACGCGCCGTCGCAAATTGTCGCGGCGATTAAATCTCGCGCCGATCAACTGGGTGCCAGCGTGGTGGTGTC
GATGGTAGAACGAAGCGGCGTCGAAGCCTGTAAAGCGGCGGTGCACAATCTTCTCGCGCAACGCGTCAGT
GGGCTGATCATTAACTATCCGCTGGATGACCAGGATGCCATTGCTGTGGAAGCTGCCTGCACTAATGTTC
CGGCGTTATTTCTTGATGTCTCTGACCAGACACCCATCAACAGTATTATTTTCTCCCATGAAGACGGTAC
GCGACTGGGCGTGGAGCATCTGGTCGCATTGGGTCACCAGCAAATCGCGCTGTTAGCGGGCCCATTAAGT
TCTGTCTCGGCGCGTCTGCGTCTGGCTGGCTGGCATAAATATCTCACTCGCAATCAAATTCAGCCGATAG
CGGAACGGGAAGGCGACTGGAGTGCCATGTCCGGTTTTCAACAAACCATGCAAATGCTGAATGAGGGCAT
CGTTCCCACTGCGATGCTGGTTGCCAACGATCAGATGGCGCTGGGCGCAATGCGCGCCATTACCGAGTCC
GGGCTGCGCGTTGGTGCGGATATCTCGGTAGTGGGATACGACGATACCGAAGACAGCTCATGTTATATCC
CGCCGTTAACCACCATCAAACAGGATTTTCGCCTGCTGGGGCAAACCAGCGTGGACCGCTTGCTGCAACT
CTCTCAGGGCCAGGCGGTGAAGGGCAATCAGCTGTTGCCCGTCTCACTGGTGAAAAGAAAAACCACCCTG
GCGCCCAATACGCAAACCGCCTCTCCCCGCGCGTTGGCCGATTCATTAATGCAGCTGGCACGACAGGTTT
CCCGACTGGAAAGCGGGCAGTGAGCGCAACGCAATTAATGTAAGTTAGCTCACTCATTAGGCACCCCAGG
CTTTACACTTTATGCTTCCGGCTCGTATGTTGTGTGGAATTGTGAGCGGATAACAATTTCACACAGGAAA
CAGCTATGACCATGATTACGGATTCACTGGCCGTCGTTTTACAACGTCGTGACTGGGAAAACCCTGGCGT
TACCCAACTTAATCGCCTTGCAGCACATCCCCCTTTCGCCAGCTGGCGTAATAGCGAAGAGGCCCGCACC
GATCGCCCTTCCCAACAGTTGCGCAGCCTGAATGGCGAATGGCGCTTTGCCTGGTTTCCGGCACCAGAAG
CGGTGCCGGAAAGCTGGCTGGAGTGCGATCTTCCTGAGGCCGATACTGTCGTCGTCCCCTCAAACTGGCA
GATGCACGGTTACGATGCGCCCATCTACACCAACGTGACCTATCCCATTACGGTCAATCCGCCGTTTGTT
CCCACGGAGAATCCGACGGGTTGTTACTCGCTCACATTTAATGTTGATGAAAGCTGGCTACAGGAAGGCC
AGACGCGAATTATTTTTGATGGCGTTGGAATTAGCTTATCGACTGCACGGTGCACCAATGCTTCTGGCGT
CAGGCAGCCATCGGAAGCTGTGGTATGGCTGTGCAGGTCGTAAATCACTGCATAATTCGTGTCG
