>Addgene plasmid #13502 | pGEX4T1-Smurf1 wt | addgene partial sequence | sequence record 19930 | 13502 with pGEX-3
CGTCAGTCAGTCACGATGAATTGTACCATCGGCGCTACGGCGTTTCACTTCTGAGTTCGGCATGGGGTCA
GGTGGGACCACCGCGCTACTGCCGCCAGGCAAATTCTGTTTTATCAGACCGCTTCTGCGTTCTGATTTAA
TCTGTATCAGGCTGAAAATCTTCTCTCATCCGCCAAAACAGCCAAGCTTGGTACCGCATGCCTCGAGACT
GCAGGCTCTAGATTACTCCACAGCAAACCCGCAGGTCTCCTCCACGGCTGTCAGCAGCTTCTCGTAGAGC
TTCTCATAGGACTCATATGGTGGAATGTCGATCCGGTTAAAGCAGGTATGGGCCTTCGGAAGGTTGTCTG
TGTTCGCGTCTATCAGGTGGATGGTGAACAGCCGGGGCCCTGCCGCGCCTGTAGAACCTTGCAAAGCCTT
GAAGCCTTGGAGCGGGACTCGCGTGGACCCAGTCACAAACTGCAGGAGCCTGGCCCTCCTTTCTTCATCG
AACGTCTCCACCGCTTGCCAGAACCACCGCACGATGTTGCTGTCGGCCACACAGTGCTTCAGCCGCGTGT
TCGACTTCCAGTCGTTCAAGTCTATTTTATCCAGGCCGCCTATGATCAGCTCCAGTTCCTTCTGGTCAAA
AGGCTTCAGCAGATGTTGAGGGATGAGCTCATTGAACCCCTTCTGCAGAGCTAAGAACTGGGCTTCGATT
CCTCTCATAAACCTCCAGTTTACATACAACCGGACGTATTCTTTCTTATTCTCCTCTGTGACTGGCACAT
TTCTGCCATTGGGTTTCAGTTCATGCTGCNNATCCGCCCGAAGGCGTTGTGTTCCACGCAGAANNTGTGG
TCCAGTACAGGCGTGATGTCGTTCTCTAGGATCCACACCAAGCTCTTATGCAGCTCTGGGTCCACAGATT
CCAGAT
