>Addgene plasmid #13502 | pGEX4T1-Smurf1 wt | addgene partial sequence | sequence record 19931 | 13502 with pGEX-5
CAATCGGATCTGGTTCCGCGTGGATCGGATTACGATATCCCAACGACCGAAAACCTGTATTTTCAGGGCG
CCATGGATCCGGAATTCAAAGGCCTACGTCGACAAAGCAACGTGGTGACACGGAGAGGAGGCTCCAGCAT
CAAGATCCGTCTGACAGTGTTATGTGCCAAGAACCTTGCAAAGAAAGACTTCTTCAGGCTCCCTGACCCT
TTTGCAAAGATTGTCGTGGATGGGTCTGGGCAGTGCCACTCAACCGACACTGTGAAAAACACATTGGACC
CAAAGTGGAACCAGCACTATGATCTATATGTTGGGAAAACGGATTCGATAACCATTAGCGTGTGGAACCA
TAAGAAAATTCACAAGAAACAGGGAGCTGGCTTCCTGGGCTGTGTGCGGCTGCTCTCCAATGCCATCAGC
AGATTAAAAGATACCGGATACCAGCGTTTGGATCTATGCAAACTAAACCCCTCAGATACTGATGCAGTTC
GTGGCCAGATAGTGGTCAGTTTACAGACACGAGACAGAATAGGAACCGGCGGCTCGGTGGTGGACTGCAG
AGGACTGTTAGAAAATGAAGGAACGGTGTATGAAGACTCCGGGCCTGGGAGGCCGCTCAGCTGCTTCATG
GAGGAACCAGCCCCTTACACAGATAGCACCGGTGCTGCTGCTGGAGGAGGGAATTGCAGGTTCGTGGAGT
CCCCAAGTCAAGATCAAAGACTTCAGGCACAGCGGCTTCGAACCCTGATGTGCGAGGTTCCCTACA
